>Addgene plasmid #43773 | IV-GGG | depositor partial sequence | sequence record 59038 | IV-GGG sequence 279 bps
CGTCTCGACTCACCCCAGAGCAGGTCGTGGCAATCGCGAGCAATAACGGCGGAAAACAGGCTTTGGAAAC
GGTGCAGAGGCTCCTTCCAGTGCTGTGCCAAGCGCACGGCCTCACCCCAGAGCAGGTCGTGGCAATCGCG
AGCAATAACGGCGGAAAACAGGCTTTGGAAACGGTGCAGAGGCTCCTTCCAGTGCTGTGCCAAGCGCACG
GATTAACCCCAGAGCAGGTCGTGGCAATCGCGAGCAATAAGGGCGGAAGACCCGCACTGGAGAGAGACG
