>Addgene plasmid #43773 | IV-GGG | addgene partial sequence | sequence record 62121 | M13-F20 5'-TGTAAAACGACGGCCAGT-3'
CTATAGGGCGAATTGGGCCCTCTAGATGCATGCTCGAGCGGCCGCCAGTGTGATGGATATCTGCAGAATT
CGCCCTTATATAGATGCCGTCCTAGCGCGTCTCGACTCACCCCAGAGCAGGTCGTGGCAATCGCGAGCAA
TAACGGCGGAAAACAGGCTTTGGAAACGGTGCAGAGGCTCCTTCCAGTGCTGTGCCAAGCGCACGGCCTC
ACCCCAGAGCAGGTCGTGGCAATCGCGAGCAATAACGGCGGAAAACAGGCTTTGGAAACGGTGCAGAGGC
TCCTTCCAGTGCTGTGCCAAGCGCACGGATTAACCCCAGAGCAGGTCGTGGCAATCGCGAGCAATAAGGG
CGGAAGACCCGCACTGGAGAGAGACGTGGGCACAGGAAAGATACTTAAGGGCGAATTCCAGCACACTGGC
GGCCGTTACTAGTGGATCCGAGCTCGGTACCAAGCTTGGCGTAATCATGGTCATAGCTGTTTCCTGTGTG
AAATTGTTATCCGCTCACAATTCCACACAACATACGAGCCGGAAGCATAAAGTGTAAAGCCTGGGGTGCC
TAATGAGTGAGCTAACTCACATTAATTGCGTTGCGCTCACTGCCCGCTTTCCAGTCGGGAAACCTGTCGT
GCCAGCTGCATTAATGAATCGGCCAACGCGCGGGGAGAGGCGGTTTGCGTATTGGGCGCTCTTCCGCTTC
CTCGCTCACTGACTCGCTGCGCTCGGTCGTTCGGCTGCGGCGAGCGGTATCAGCTCACTCAAAGGCGGTA
ATACGGTTATCCACAGAATCAGGGGATAACGCAGGAAAGAACATGTGAGCAAAAGGCCAGCAAAAGGCCA
GGAACCGTAAAAAGGCCGCGTTGCTGGCGTTTTTCCATAGGCTCCGCCCCCCTGACG
