[The description below was written by a language model from this plasmid's Addgene catalogue record.]
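Description:
IV-GGG is a small bacterial cloning plasmid built on the commercial pCRII-TOPO backbone (about 4 kb without insert), into which a 279 bp synthetic fragment was introduced by TOPO cloning. It is a high-copy plasmid maintained in E. coli and carries both ampicillin and kanamycin resistance, as is standard for this backbone. The record lists T7 and M13 reverse priming sites flanking the insert for sequence verification. No feature table is provided, and nothing in the record indicates a mammalian promoter, reporter or expression cassette. The plasmid appears to serve purely as a storage and propagation vehicle for the cloned fragment.

The record does not explicitly describe the insert beyond its name, synthetic origin and size. However, the plasmid was deposited with a publication describing a TALEN genome-editing system for generating human stem cell-based disease models. In that context, the name plausibly denotes a pre-assembled TALE repeat module: "GGG" would indicate a three-repeat unit recognising the DNA triplet GGG, and "IV" its position in an ordered assembly scheme. The 279 bp length is broadly consistent with roughly three TALE repeats of about 34 amino acids each, but this interpretation is an inference from the name and size rather than a stated fact. Under that reading, IV-GGG would be one member of a library of multimer building blocks that are excised or amplified and joined in a defined order to build custom TALE DNA-binding arrays. These arrays would then be fused to a nuclease domain in a separate expression vector for targeted genome editing. The record notes that the plasmid is distributed to academic and nonprofit users only.
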