Addgene plasmid #43773: IV-GGG
Depositing lab: Chad Cowan & Kiran Musunuru. Depositing organization: Harvard University. Publication: A TALEN Genome-Editing System for Generating Human Stem Cell-Based Disease Models. Ding Q, Lee YK, Schaefer EA, Peters DT, Veres A, Kim K, Kuperwasser N, Motola DL, Meissner TB, Hendriks WT, Trevisan M, Gupta RM, Moisan A, Banks E, Friesen M, Schinzel RT, Xia F, Tang A, Xia Y, Figueroa E, Wann A, Ahfeldt T, Daheron L, Zhang F, Rubin LL, Peng LF, Chung RT, Musunuru K, Cowan CA. Cell Stem Cell. 2012 Dec 12. pii: S1934-5909(12)00645-5. doi: 10.1016/j.stem.2012.11.011. PubMed 23246482.
Backbone
  Vector backbone: pCRII-TOPO
  Backbone manufacturer: Invitrogen
  Backbone size w/o insert (bp): 3973
  Vector type: Bacterial Cloning
Growth in bacteria
  Bacterial resistance: Ampicillin and Kanamycin, 100 & 50 μg/mL
  Growth temperature: 37°C
  Growth strain: Top10
  Copy number: High Copy
Gene/Insert
  Gene/Insert name: IV-GGG
  Species: Synthetic
  Insert size (bp): 279
  Cloning method: TOPO Cloning
  Sequencing primers: 5′ T7; 3′ M13-rev
Terms and licenses: Academic/Nonprofit Terms; Industry Terms: Not Available to Industry
How to cite: IV-GGG was a gift from Chad Cowan & Kiran Musunuru (Addgene plasmid # 43773 ; http://n2t.net/addgene:43773 ; RRID:Addgene_43773)
